Addgene plasmid #127016: pJUMP18-B0033-MV_RN
Purpose: Basic Part RN- RBS+N-terminus; B0034m Ribosome Binding Site + Met-Val N-terminus start.
Depositing lab: Chris French. Depositing organization: University of Edinburgh. Publication: Joint universal modular plasmids (JUMP): a flexible vector platform for synthetic biology. Valenzuela-Ortega M, French C. Synth Biol (Oxf). 2021 Feb 2;6(1):ysab003. doi: 10.1093/synbio/ysab003. eCollection 2021. PubMed 33623824.
Backbone
  Vector backbone: pJUMP18-Uac
  Backbone manufacturer: Backbone derived from SEVA.
  Vector type: Bacterial Expression, Synthetic Biology
Growth in bacteria
  Bacterial resistance: Ampicillin, 100 μg/mL
  Growth temperature: 37°C
  Growth strain: JM109
  Copy number: High Copy
Gene/Insert
  Gene/Insert name: Part B0033m-MV_RN
  Species: Synthetic
  Mutation: None
  Cloning method: Restriction Enzyme; 5′ cloning site Unknown (unknown if destroyed)
Terms and licenses: Academic/Nonprofit Terms; Industry Terms: Not Available to Industry
Depositor comments: RBS based on sequence from CIDAR MoClo toolkit (PMID: 26479688). Methionine-Valine translational start. Valine codon GUA following AUG inititiation codon has strong translation initiation in Escherichia coli (Looman et al; 1987. PMID: 3311730) Please visit https://www.biorxiv.org/content/10.1101/799585v1 for bioRxiv preprint.
How to cite: pJUMP18-B0033-MV_RN was a gift from Chris French (Addgene plasmid # 127016 ; http://n2t.net/addgene:127016 ; RRID:Addgene_127016)
