[The description below was written by a language model from this plasmid's Addgene catalogue record and pLannotate feature annotations shown in this document.]
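Description:
pJUMP18-B0033-MV_RN is a small (about 2.7 kb) level-0 "basic part" plasmid from the Joint Universal Modular Plasmids (JUMP) platform, a synthetic biology vector system whose backbones are derived from the SEVA architecture. It is built on pJUMP18-Uac and is maintained in E. coli at high copy through a ColE1/pUC-type origin, with selection by ampicillin via the TEM beta-lactamase gene (bla) driven by its native promoter and followed by the fd terminator. An incP oriT is also present, which in principle allows conjugative mobilisation when transfer functions are supplied in trans.

The payload is a short synthetic "RN" part: a ribosome binding site fused to a minimal N-terminal start consisting of methionine followed by valine. The RBS is based on a CIDAR MoClo toolkit sequence, and the depositor notes that a GUA valine codion directly after the AUG supports strong translation initiation in E. coli. The record is inconsistent about the RBS identity: the plasmid and insert names say B0033(m), while the purpose field says B0034m. The part itself is not annotated in the feature table, but it presumably lies in the roughly 75 nt between the annotated BioBrick prefix and suffix. That cloning region is insulated by the lambda t0 terminator downstream and an rrnB T1 terminator upstream. A lacI fragment and CAP binding site are also detected; these look like remnants of a lac-derived region of the backbone rather than functional regulatory elements, though the record does not explain them.

The plasmid carries no promoter or coding sequence for expression on its own. It serves as a storage and donor vector for modular assembly, where the RBS plus Met-Val start is combined with promoter, coding and terminator parts to build bacterial transcription units.
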