Features (pLannotate 1.2.2; 11 found; start..end, strand, type, name):
     39..60      +  misc_feature   BioBrick prefix: BioBrick prefix for parts that do not start with "ATG"
    136..156     +  misc_feature   BioBrick suffix: universal suffix for all parts
    190..284     +  terminator     lambda t0 terminator: transcription terminator from phage lambda
    357..448     +  promoter       AmpR promoter: bla
    449..1306    +  CDS            bla: BLAT_ECOLX - Experimental evidence at protein level: Swiss-Prot protein existence level 1. TEM-type are the most prevalent beta-lactamases in enterobacteria; they hydrolyze the beta-lactam bond in susceptible beta-lactam antibiotics, thus conferring resistance to penicillins and cephalosporins. TEM-3 and TEM-4 are capable of hydrolyzing cefotaxime and ceftazidime. TEM-5 is capable of hydrolyzing ceftazidime. TEM-6 is capable of hydrolyzing ceftazidime and aztreonam. TEM-8/CAZ-2, TEM- 16/CAZ-7 and TEM-24/CAZ-6 are markedly active against ceftazidime. IRT- 4 shows resistance to beta-lactamase in
   1313..1352    +  terminator     fd terminator: central terminator from bacteriophage fd (Otsuka and Kunisawa, 1982)
   1499..1607    +  oriT           oriT: incP origin of transfer
   1643..2231    +  rep_origin     ori: high-copy-number ColE1/pMB1/pBR322/pUC origin of replication
   2414..2506    +  CDS            lacI (fragment): lac repressor; lacI; The lac repressor binds to the lac operator to inhibit transcription in E. coli. This inhibition can be relieved by adding lactose or isopropyl-β-D-thiogalactopyranoside (IPTG).
   2519..2540    +  protein_bind   CAP binding site: CAP binding activates transcription in the presence of cAMP. E. coli catabolite activator protein
   2574..2660    -  terminator     rrnB T1 terminator: Escherichia coli rrnB; transcription terminator T1 from the E. coli rrnB gene
>Addgene plasmid #127016 | pJUMP18-B0033-MV_RN | addgene full sequence | sequence record 248367 | Addgene NGS Result
TTAATTAAGGAGTTTTGCAGGTGCACCTGCTTTTCGCTGAATTCGCGGCCGCTTCTAGAGGGTCTGCGAT
GTTTGGTCTCTTACTAGAGTCACACAGGACTACTAAATGGTAGCCTGAGACCTTTCATCGCGACCTACTA
GTAGCGGCCGCTGCAGGGAGTTGTCTTCGAAGACTTCGCTCTAGTCTTGGACTCCTGTTGATAGATCCAG
TAATGACCTCAGAACTCCATCTGGATTTGTTCAGAACGCTCGGTTGCCGCCGGGCGTTTTTTATTGGTGA
GAATCCAGGGGTCCCCAATAATTACGATTTAAATTAGTAGCCCGCCTAATGAGCGGGCTTTTTTTTAATT
CCCCTATTTGTTTATTTTTCTAAATACATTCAAATATGTATCCGCTCATGAGACAATAACCCTGATAAAT
GCTTCAATAATATTGAAAAAGGAAGAGTATGAGCATTCAGCATTTTCGTGTGGCGCTGATTCCGTTTTTT
GCGGCGTTTTGCCTGCCGGTGTTTGCGCATCCGGAAACCCTGGTGAAAGTGAAAGATGCGGAAGATCAAC
TGGGTGCGCGCGTGGGCTATATTGAACTGGATCTGAACAGCGGCAAAATTCTGGAATCTTTTCGTCCGGA
AGAACGTTTTCCGATGATGAGCACCTTTAAAGTGCTGCTGTGCGGTGCGGTTCTGAGCCGTGTGGATGCG
GGCCAGGAACAACTGGGCCGTCGTATTCATTATAGCCAGAACGATCTGGTGGAATATAGCCCGGTGACCG
AAAAACATCTGACCGATGGCATGACCGTGCGTGAACTGTGCAGCGCGGCGATTACCATGAGCGATAACAC
CGCGGCGAACCTGCTGCTGACGACCATTGGCGGTCCGAAAGAACTGACCGCGTTTCTGCATAACATGGGC
GATCATGTGACCCGTCTGGATCGTTGGGAACCGGAACTGAACGAAGCGATTCCGAACGATGAACGTGATA
CCACCATGCCGGCAGCAATGGCGACCACCCTGCGTAAACTGCTGACGGGTGAGCTGCTGACCCTGGCAAG
CCGCCAGCAACTGATTGATTGGATGGAAGCGGATAAAGTGGCGGGTCCGCTGCTGCGTAGCGCGCTGCCG
GCTGGCTGGTTTATTGCGGATAAAAGCGGTGCGGGCGAACGTGGCAGCCGTGGCATTATTGCGGCGCTGG
GCCCGGATGGTAAACCGAGCCGTATTGTGGTGATTTATACCACCGGCAGCCAGGCGACGATGGATGAACG
TAACCGTCAGATTGCGGAAATTGGCGCGAGCCTGATTAAACATTGGTAAACCGATACAATTAAAGGCTCC
TTTTGGAGCCTTTTTTTTTGGACGACCCTTGTCCTTTTCCGCTGCATAACCCTGCTTCGGGGTCATTATA
GCGATTTTTTCGGTATATCCATCCTTTTTCGCACGATATACAGGATTTTGCCAAAGGGTTCGTGTAGACT
TTCCTTGGTGTATCCAACGGCGTCAGCCGGGCAGGATAGGTGAAGTAGGCCCACCCGCGAGCGGGTGTTC
CTTCTTCACTGTCCCTTATTCGCACCTGGCGGTGCTCAACGGGAATCCTGCTCTGCGAGGCTGGCCGTAG
GCCGGCCCCGTAGAAAAGATCAAAGGATCTTCTTGAGATCCTTTTTTTCTGCGCGTAATCTGCTGCTTGC
AAACAAAAAAACCACCGCTACCAGCGGTGGTTTGTTTGCCGGATCAAGAGCTACCAACTCTTTTTCCGAA
GGTAACTGGCTTCAGCAGAGCGCAGATACCAAATACTGTTCTTCTAGTGTAGCCGTAGTTAGGCCACCAC
TTCAAGAACTCTGTAGCACCGCCTACATACCTCGCTCTGCTAATCCTGTTACCAGTGGCTGCTGCCAGTG
GCGATAAGTCGTGTCTTACCGGGTTGGACTCAAGACGATAGTTACCGGATAAGGCGCAGCGGTCGGGCTG
AACGGGGGGTTCGTGCACACAGCCCAGCTTGGAGCGAACGACCTACACCGAACTGAGATACCTACAGCGT
GAGCTATGAGAAAGCGCCACGCTTCCCGAAGGGAGAAAGGCGGACAGGTATCCGGTAAGCGGCAGGGTCG
GAACAGGAGAGCGCACGAGGGAGCTTCCAGGGGGAAACGCCTGGTATCTTTATAGTCCTGTCGGGTTTCG
CCACCTCTGACTTGAGCGTCGATTTTTGTGATGCTCGTCAGGGGGGCGGAGCCTATGGAAAAACGCCAGC
AACGCGGCCTTTTTACGGTTCCTGGCCTTTTGCTGGCCTTTTGCTCACATGTTCTTTCCTGCGTTATCCC
CTGATTCTGTGGATAACCGTATTACCGCCTTTGAGTGAGCTGATACCGCTCGCCGCAGCCGAACGACCGA
GCGCAGCGAGTCAGTGAGCGAGGAAGCGGAAGAGCGCCCAATACGCAAACCGCCTCTCCCCGCGCGTTGG
CCGATTCATTAATGCAGCTGGCACGACAGGTTTCCCGACTGGAAAGCGGGCAGTGAGCGCAACGCAATTA
ATGTGAGTTAGCTCACTCATTAGGCAGGCGCGCCCAGCTGTCTAGGGCGGCGGATTTGTCCTACTCAGGA
GAGCGTTCACCGACAAACAACAGATAAAACGAAAGGCCCAGTCTTTCGACTGAGCCTTTCGTTTTATTTG
ATGCCT
